Addgene plasmid #187693: pLenti-Zyxin-A (aa139-564)-EGFP
Purpose: Visualization of Zyxin
Depositing lab: Mary Beckerle. Depositing organization: University of Utah. Publication: Stretch-induced actin remodeling requires targeting of zyxin to stress fibers and recruitment of actin regulators. Hoffman LM, Jensen CC, Chaturvedi A, Yoshigi M, Beckerle MC. Mol Biol Cell. 2012 May;23(10):1846-59. doi: 10.1091/mbc.E11-12-1057. Epub 2012 Mar 28. PubMed 22456508.
Backbone
  Vector backbone: pLenti6.3/V5-DEST
  Backbone manufacturer: Invitrogen
  Vector type: Mammalian Expression, Lentiviral
  Selectable markers: Blasticidin
Growth in bacteria
  Bacterial resistance: Ampicillin, 100 μg/mL
  Growth temperature: 37°C
  Growth strain: NEB Stable
  Copy number: High Copy
Gene/Insert
  Gene/Insert name: Zyxin
  Species: M. musculus (mouse)
  Mutation: aa139-564
  Entrez Gene: Zyx (a.k.a. 9530098H06Rik)
  Promoter: CMV
  Tag / fusion protein: EGFP (C terminal on insert)
  Cloning method: Gateway Cloning
Terms and licenses: Academic/Nonprofit Terms; Industry Terms: Not Available to Industry
How to cite: pLenti-Zyxin-A (aa139-564)-EGFP was a gift from Mary Beckerle (Addgene plasmid # 187693 ; http://n2t.net/addgene:187693 ; RRID:Addgene_187693)
