[The description below was written by a language model from this plasmid's Addgene catalogue record and pLannotate feature annotations shown in this document.]
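Description:
pLenti-Zyxin-A (aa139-564)-EGFP is a third-generation-style, self-inactivating HIV-1 lentiviral expression vector built on the Invitrogen pLenti6.3/V5-DEST backbone by Gateway cloning. It is propagated in E. coli through a high-copy ColE1/pUC origin with ampicillin resistance, and it also carries an f1 origin and remnants of lac and phage promoter sequences from the backbone. The viral portion has an RSV promoter fused to a truncated 5' LTR, which drives genomic RNA production in packaging cells. This is followed by the Ψ packaging signal with a gag fragment, the Rev response element, the cPPT/CTS and a ΔU3 3' LTR that disables LTR promoter activity after integration.

The payload is a truncated mouse zyxin (Zyx) coding sequence covering residues 139-564, expressed from the CMV enhancer/promoter and fused at its C-terminus to EGFP. The zyxin fragment sits between attB1 and attB5 sites and EGFP follows up to attB2, an arrangement consistent with a two-fragment multisite Gateway assembly. A reverse-oriented SV40 poly(A) signal and T7 promoter also lie inside this segment. The backbone V5 tag lies downstream of attB2, well beyond the annotated end of EGFP; the record lists only EGFP as a tag, so V5 is probably not part of the fusion. A WPRE downstream enhances transcript expression. A separate SV40/EM7 promoter cassette drives blasticidin S deaminase, allowing blasticidin selection of transduced mammalian cells.

The stated purpose is visualization of zyxin. The construct appears to be a deletion variant for following the localization of this focal adhesion and stress fiber protein in live or fixed cells, in the context of work on stretch-induced actin remodeling.
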