Features (pLannotate 1.2.2; 36 found; start..end, strand, type, name):
      3..229     +  promoter       RSV promoter: Rous sarcoma virus enhancer/promoter
    230..410     +  LTR            5' LTR (truncated): truncated 5' long terminal repeat (LTR) from HIV-1
    457..582     +  misc_feature   HIV-1 Ψ: packaging signal of human immunodeficiency virus type 1
    566..929     +  CDS            HIV-1 gag (fragment): gag protein from human immunodeficiency virus 1; gag
   1075..1308    +  misc_feature   RRE: The Rev response element (RRE) of HIV-1 allows for Rev-dependent mRNA export from the nucleus to the cytoplasm.
   1685..1785    +  CDS            Rev (fragment): human immunodeficiency virus 1 (HIV-1) Rev protein; rev; enhances nuclear export of unspliced and incompletely spliced viral mRNAs
   1804..1921    +  misc_feature   cPPT/CTS: central polypurine tract and central termination sequence of HIV-1
   1944..2247    +  enhancer       CMV enhancer: human cytomegalovirus immediate early enhancer
   2248..2451    +  promoter       CMV promoter: human cytomegalovirus (CMV) immediate early promoter
   2568..2592    +  protein_bind   attB1: mutant version of attB; recombination site for the Gateway® BP reaction BP Clonase™
   2599..3876    +  CDS            Zyx (fragment): ZYX_MOUSE - Experimental evidence at protein level: Swiss-Prot protein existence level 1. Adhesion plaque protein. Binds alpha-actinin and the CRP protein. Important for targeting TES and ENA/VASP family members to focal adhesions and for the formation of actin-rich structures. May be a component of a signal transduction pathway that mediates adhesion- stimulated changes in gene expression (By similarity). From Mus musculus (Mouse).
   3878..3898    +  protein_bind   attB5: mutant version of attB; core recombination site for the Gateway® BP reaction BP Clonase™
   3901..4617    +  CDS            EGFP: EGFP is a basic (constitutively fluorescent) green fluorescent protein published in 1996, derived from Aequorea victoria. It is reported to be a rapidly-maturing weak dimer with moderate acid sensitivity.
   4671..4689    -  promoter       T7 promoter: promoter for bacteriophage T7 RNA polymerase
   4694..4828    -  polyA_signal   SV40 poly(A) signal: SV40 polyadenylation signal
   4891..4915    -  protein_bind   attB2: mutant version of attB; recombination site for the Gateway® BP reaction BP Clonase™
   4968..5009    +  CDS            V5 tag: epitope tag from simian virus 5
   5033..5621    +  misc_feature   WPRE: woodchuck hepatitis virus posttranscriptional regulatory element
   5636..5952    +  promoter       SV40 promoter: SV40 enhancer and early promoter
   6000..6047    +  promoter       EM7 promoter: synthetic bacterial promoter&nbsp
   6066..6464    +  CDS            BSD: blasticidin S deaminase; Aspergillus terreus BSD; confers resistance to blasticidin
   6481..6549    +  CDS            nef (fragment): NEF_HV1Z2 - Experimental evidence at protein level: Swiss-Prot protein existence level 1. Extracellular Nef protein targets CD4(+) T-lymphocytes for apoptosis by interacting with CXCR4 surface receptors. From Human immunodeficiency virus type 1 group M subtype D (isolate Z2/CDC-Z34) (HIV-1).
   6551..6784    +  LTR            3' LTR (ΔU3): self-inactivating 3' long terminal repeat (LTR) from HIV-1
   6856..6977    +  polyA_signal   SV40 poly(A) signal: SV40 polyadenylation signal
   7017..7152    +  rep_origin     SV40 ori: SV40 origin of replication
   7173..7191    -  promoter       T7 promoter: promoter for bacteriophage T7 RNA polymerase
   7199..7354    +  CDS            lacZα (fragment): LacZα fragment of β-galactosidase; lacZ fragment
   7359..7787    +  rep_origin     f1 ori (sequence partly withheld): f1 bacteriophage origin of replication; arrow indicates direction of (+) strand synthesis
   7840..7944    +  promoter       AmpR promoter: bla
   7945..8805    +  CDS            AmpR: β-lactamase; bla; confers resistance to ampicillin, carbenicillin, and related antibiotics
   8976..9564    +  rep_origin     ori: high-copy-number ColE1/pMB1/pBR322/pUC origin of replication
   9747..9839    +  CDS            lacI (fragment): lac repressor; lacI; The lac repressor binds to the lac operator to inhibit transcription in E. coli. This inhibition can be relieved by adding lactose or isopropyl-β-D-thiogalactopyranoside (IPTG).
   9852..9873    +  protein_bind   CAP binding site: CAP binding activates transcription in the presence of cAMP. E. coli catabolite activator protein
   9888..9918    +  promoter       lac promoter: promoter for the E. coli lac operon
   9926..9942    +  protein_bind   lac operator: The lac repressor binds to the lac operator to inhibit transcription in E. coli. This inhibition can be relieved by adding lactose or isopropyl-β-D-thiogalactopyranoside (IPTG). lac repressor encoded by lacI
   9987..10005   +  promoter       T3 promoter: promoter for bacteriophage T3 RNA polymerase
>Addgene plasmid #187693 | pLenti-Zyxin-A (aa139-564)-EGFP | addgene full sequence | sequence record 371452 | Addgene NGS Result
AATGTAGTCTTATGCAATACTCTTGTAGTCTTGCAACATGGTAACGATGAGTTAGCAACATGCCTTACAA
GGAGAGAAAAAGCACCGTGCATGCCGATTGGTGGAAGTAAGGTGGTACGATCGTGCCTTATTAGGAAGGC
AACAGACGGGTCTGACATGGATTGGACGAACCACTGAATTGCCGCATTGCAGAGATATTGTATTTAAGTG
CCTAGCTCGATACATAAACGGGTCTCTCTGGTTAGACCAGATCTGAGCCTGGGAGCTCTCTGGCTAACTA
GGGAACCCACTGCTTAAGCCTCAATAAAGCTTGCCTTGAGTGCTTCAAGTAGTGTGTGCCCGTCTGTTGT
GTGACTCTGGTAACTAGAGATCCCTCAGACCCTTTTAGTCAGTGTGGAAAATCTCTAGCAGTGGCGCCCG
AACAGGGACTTGAAAGCGAAAGGGAAACCAGAGGAGCTCTCTCGACGCAGGACTCGGCTTGCTGAAGCGC
GCACGGCAAGAGGCGAGGGGCGGCGACTGGTGAGTACGCCAAAAATTTTGACTAGCGGAGGCTAGAAGGA
GAGAGATGGGTGCGAGAGCGTCAGTATTAAGCGGGGGAGAATTAGATCGCGATGGGAAAAAATTCGGTTA
AGGCCAGGGGGAAAGAAAAAATATAAATTAAAACATATAGTATGGGCAAGCAGGGAGCTAGAACGATTCG
CAGTTAATCCTGGCCTGTTAGAAACATCAGAAGGCTGTAGACAAATACTGGGACAGCTACAACCATCCCT
TCAGACAGGATCAGAAGAACTTAGATCATTATATAATACAGTAGCAACCCTCTATTGTGTGCATCAAAGG
ATAGAGATAAAAGACACCAAGGAAGCTTTAGACAAGATAGAGGAAGAGCAAAACAAAAGTAAGACCACCG
CACAGCAAGCGGCCGCTGATCTTCAGACCTGGAGGAGGAGATATGAGGGACAATTGGAGAAGTGAATTAT
ATAAATATAAAGTAGTAAAAATTGAACCATTAGGAGTAGCACCCACCAAGGCAAAGAGAAGAGTGGTGCA
GAGAGAAAAAAGAGCAGTGGGAATAGGAGCTTTGTTCCTTGGGTTCTTGGGAGCAGCAGGAAGCACTATG
GGCGCAGCGTCAATGACGCTGACGGTACAGGCCAGACAATTATTGTCTGGTATAGTGCAGCAGCAGAACA
ATTTGCTGAGGGCTATTGAGGCGCAACAGCATCTGTTGCAACTCACAGTCTGGGGCATCAAGCAGCTCCA
GGCAAGAATCCTGGCTGTGGAAAGATACCTAAAGGATCAACAGCTCCTGGGGATTTGGGGTTGCTCTGGA
AAACTCATTTGCACCACTGCTGTGCCTTGGAATGCTAGTTGGAGTAATAAATCTCTGGAACAGATTTGGA
ATCACACGACCTGGATGGAGTGGGACAGAGAAATTAACAATTACACAAGCTTAATACACTCCTTAATTGA
AGAATCGCAAAACCAGCAAGAAAAGAATGAACAAGAATTATTGGAATTAGATAAATGGGCAAGTTTGTGG
AATTGGTTTAACATAACAAATTGGCTGTGGTATATAAAATTATTCATAATGATAGTAGGAGGCTTGGTAG
GTTTAAGAATAGTTTTTGCTGTACTTTCTATAGTGAATAGAGTTAGGCAGGGATATTCACCATTATCGTT
TCAGACCCACCTCCCAACCCCGAGGGGACCCGACAGGCCCGAAGGAATAGAAGAAGAAGGTGGAGAGAGA
GACAGAGACAGATCCATTCGATTAGTGAACGGATCTCGACGGTATCGGTTAACTTTTAAAAGAAAAGGGG
GGATTGGGGGGTACAGTGCAGGGGAAAGAATAGTAGACATAATAGCAACAGACATACAAACTAAAGAATT
ACAAAAACAAATTACAAAAATTCAAAATTTTATCGATAAGCTTGGGAGTTCCGCGTTACATAACTTACGG
TAAATGGCCCGCCTGGCTGACCGCCCAACGACCCCCGCCCATTGACGTCAATAATGACGTATGTTCCCAT
AGTAACGCCAATAGGGACTTTCCATTGACGTCAATGGGTGGAGTATTTACGGTAAACTGCCCACTTGGCA
GTACATCAAGTGTATCATATGCCAAGTACGCCCCCTATTGACGTCAATGACGGTAAATGGCCCGCCTGGC
ATTATGCCCAGTACATGACCTTATGGGACTTTCCTACTTGGCAGTACATCTACGTATTAGTCATCGCTAT
TACCATGGTGATGCGGTTTTGGCAGTACATCAATGGGCGTGGATAGCGGTTTGACTCACGGGGATTTCCA
AGTCTCCACCCCATTGACGTCAATGGGAGTTTGTTTTGGCACCAAAATCAACGGGACTTTCCAAAATGTC
GTAACAACTCCGCCCCATTGACGCAAATGGGCGGTAGGCGTGTACGGTGGGAGGTCTATATAAGCAGAGC
TCGTTTAGTGAACCGTCAGATCGCCTGGAGACGCCATCCACGCTGTTTTGACCTCCATAGAAGACACCGA
CTCTAGAGGATCCACTAGTCCAGTGTGGTGGAATTCTGCAGATATCAACAAGTTTGTACAAAAAAGCAGG
CTTAATGCAGGGAGAAAGTGTGCAGTATTGACCTGGAGATTGACTCTCTGTCCTCACTGCTGGACGACAT
GACCAAGAACGATCCCTTCAAAGCCCGGGTATCATCCGGATATGTACCCCCACCAGTTGCCACTCCATTT
GTTCCCAAGCCTAGTACCAAACCTGCCCCTGGGGGCACAGCACCCTTGCCTCCTTGGAAGACCCCTTCTA
GCTCCCAGCCACCACCTCAGCCGCAGGCCAAGCCTCAGGTCCAGCTCCATGTCCAGCCTCAGGCCAAGCC
CCATGTCCAACCCCAGCCTGTGTCTTCTGCTAATACACAGCCCCGGGGTCCCCTTTCTCAGGCACCAACT
CCAGCACCTAAGTTTGCTCCAGTGGCTCCTAAATTTACTCCCGTGGTTTCCAAGTTCAGCCCTGGTGCTC
CAAGTGGACCTGGGCCACAGCCCAATCAAAAAATGGTGCCTCCGGATGCTCCTTCTTCTGTGAGCACAGG
CTCCCCTCAGCCCCCTAGCTTCACCTATGCTCAGCAGAAGGAGAAGCCCCTAGTTCAAGAGAAGCAGCAC
CCACAGCCTCCACCAGCTCAAAACCAAAACCAGGTACGCTCTCCTGGAGGCCCAGGCCCCTTGACCCTGA
AGGAGGTAGAGGAGTTGGAGCAGCTGACCCAGCAGCTGATGCAGGACATGGAACACCCTCAGAGGCAGAG
CGTGGCAGTGAATGAGTCCTGTGGCAAATGCAATCAGCCACTGGCCCGTGCACAGCCTGCGGTTCGTGCA
CTGGGACAACTGTTCCACATCACCTGCTTCACTTGCCATCAGTGTCAGCAGCAGCTGCAGGGACAGCAGT
TCTATAGCCTGGAGGGAGCACCATATTGTGAGGGCTGCTACACCGACACTTTGGAGAAGTGCAACACCTG
TGGGCAGCCCATCACTGACCGCATGCTGAGGGCCACTGGCAAAGCCTACCACCCACAGTGCTTCACCTGT
GTGGTCTGCGCCTGTCCCCTGGAGGGCACCTCCTTCATTGTGGACCAGGCCAATCAGCCCCACTGTGTCC
CTGACTATCACAAGCAATACGCTCCAAGGTGCTCCGTCTGCTCGGAGCCAATCATGCCTGAGCCTGGCCG
AGACGAGACTGTGCGAGTAGTGGCGCTGGATAAGAACTTTCATATGAAGTGTTACAAGTGTGAGGACTGT
GGGAAACCTCTGTCCATTGAGGCAGATGACAACGGCTGTTTCCCTCTGGATGGCCACGTCCTTTGTCGGA
AGTGCCACTCCGCTAGAGCCCAGACCACAACTTTGTATACAAAAGTTGTGATGGTGAGCAAGGGCGAGGA
GCTGTTCACCGGGGTGGTGCCCATCCTGGTCGAGCTGGACGGCGACGTAAACGGCCACAAGTTCAGCGTG
TCCGGCGAGGGCGAGGGCGATGCCACCTACGGCAAGCTGACCCTGAAGTTCATCTGCACCACCGGCAAGC
TGCCCGTGCCCTGGCCCACCCTCGTGACCACCCTGACCTACGGCGTGCAGTGCTTCAGCCGCTACCCCGA
CCACATGAAGCAGCACGACTTCTTCAAGTCCGCCATGCCCGAAGGCTACGTCCAGGAGCGCACCATCTTC
TTCAAGGACGACGGCAACTACAAGACCCGCGCCGAGGTGAAGTTCGAGGGCGACACCCTGGTGAACCGCA
TCGAGCTGAAGGGCATCGACTTCAAGGAGGACGGCAACATCCTGGGGCACAAGCTGGAGTACAACTACAA
CAGCCACAACGTCTATATCATGGCCGACAAGCAGAAGAACGGCATCAAGGTGAACTTCAAGATCCGCCAC
AACATCGAGGACGGCAGCGTGCAGCTCGCCGACCACTACCAGCAGAACACCCCCATCGGCGACGGCCCCG
TGCTGCTGCCCGACAACCACTACCTGAGCACCCAGTCCGCCCTGAGCAAAGACCCCAACGAGAAGCGCGA
TCACATGGTCCTGCTGGAGTTCGTGACCGCCGCCGGGATCACTCTCGGCATGGACGAGCTGTACAAGGGC
GGTGGAAGATCTGGGAATTCAAGGCCTCTCGAGCCTCTAGATTCTGCAGCCCTATAGTGAGTCGTATTAC
GTAGATCCAGACATGATAAGATACATTGATGAGTTTGGACAAACCACAACTAGAATGCAGTGAAAAAAAT
GCTTTATTTGTGAAATTTGTGATGCTATTGCTTTATTTGTAACCATTATAAGCTGCAATAAACAAGTTAA
CAACAACAATTGCATTCATTTTATGTTTCAGGTTCAGGGGGAGGTGTGGGAGGTTTTTTTACCCAGCTTT
CTTGTACAAAGTGGTTGATATCCAGCACAGTGGCGGCCGCTCGAGTCTAGAGGGCCCGCGGTTCGAAGGT
AAGCCTATCCCTAACCCTCTCCTCGGTCTCGATTCTACGCGTACCGGTTAGTAATGATCGACAATCAACC
TCTGGATTACAAAATTTGTGAAAGATTGACTGGTATTCTTAACTATGTTGCTCCTTTTACGCTATGTGGA
TACGCTGCTTTAATGCCTTTGTATCATGCTATTGCTTCCCGTATGGCTTTCATTTTCTCCTCCTTGTATA
AATCCTGGTTGCTGTCTCTTTATGAGGAGTTGTGGCCCGTTGTCAGGCAACGTGGCGTGGTGTGCACTGT
GTTTGCTGACGCAACCCCCACTGGTTGGGGCATTGCCACCACCTGTCAGCTCCTTTCCGGGACTTTCGCT
TTCCCCCTCCCTATTGCCACGGCGGAACTCATCGCCGCCTGCCTTGCCCGCTGCTGGACAGGGGCTCGGC
TGTTGGGCACTGACAATTCCGTGGTGTTGTCGGGGAAGCTGACGTCCTTTCCATGGCTGCTCGCCTGTGT
TGCCACCTGGATTCTGCGCGGGACGTCCTTCTGCTACGTCCCTTCGGCCCTCAATCCAGCGGACCTTCCT
TCCCGCGGCCTGCTGCCGGCTCTGCGGCCTCTTCCGCGTCTTCGCCTTCGCCCTCAGACGAGTCGGATCT
CCCTTTGGGCCGCCTCCCCGCCTGGCGATGGTACCGGTGTGGAAAGTCCCCAGGCTCCCCAGCAGGCAGA
AGTATGCAAAGCATGCATCTCAATTAGTCAGCAACCAGGTGTGGAAAGTCCCCAGGCTCCCCAGCAGGCA
GAAGTATGCAAAGCATGCATCTCAATTAGTCAGCAACCATAGTCCCGCCCCTAACTCCGCCCATCCCGCC
CCTAACTCCGCCCAGTTCCGCCCATTCTCCGCCCCATGGCTGACTAATTTTTTTTATTTATGCAGAGGCC
GAGGCCGCCTCTGCCTCTGAGCTATTCCAGAAGTAGTGAGGAGGCTTTTTTGGAGGCCTAGGCTTTTGCA
AAAAGCTCCCGGGAGCTTGTATATCCATTTTCGGATCTGATCAGCACGTGTTGACAATTAATCATCGGCA
TAGTATATCGGCATAGTATAATACGACAAGGTGAGGAACTAAACCATGGCCAAGCCTTTGTCTCAAGAAG
AATCCACCCTCATTGAAAGAGCAACGGCTACAATCAACAGCATCCCCATCTCTGAAGACTACAGCGTCGC
CAGCGCAGCTCTCTCTAGCGACGGCCGCATCTTCACTGGTGTCAATGTATATCATTTTACTGGGGGACCT
TGTGCAGAACTCGTGGTGCTGGGCACTGCTGCTGCTGCGGCAGCTGGCAACCTGACTTGTATCGTCGCGA
TCGGAAATGAGAACAGGGGCATCTTGAGCCCCTGCGGACGGTGCCGACAGGTGCTTCTCGATCTGCATCC
TGGGATCAAAGCCATAGTGAAGGACAGTGATGGACAGCCGACGGCAGTTGGGATTCGTGAATTGCTGCCC
TCTGGTTATGTGTGGGAGGGCTAAGCACAATTCGAGCTCGGTACCTTTAAGACCAATGACTTACAAGGCA
GCTGTAGATCTTAGCCACTTTTTAAAAGAAAAGGGGGGACTGGAAGGGCTAATTCACTCCCAACGAAGAC
AAGATCTGCTTTTTGCTTGTACTGGGTCTCTCTGGTTAGACCAGATCTGAGCCTGGGAGCTCTCTGGCTA
ACTAGGGAACCCACTGCTTAAGCCTCAATAAAGCTTGCCTTGAGTGCTTCAAGTAGTGTGTGCCCGTCTG
TTGTGTGACTCTGGTAACTAGAGATCCCTCAGACCCTTTTAGTCAGTGTGGAAAATCTCTAGCAGTAGTA
GTTCATGTCATCTTATTATTCAGTATTTATAACTTGCAAAGAAATGAATATCAGAGAGTGAGAGGAACTT
GTTTATTGCAGCTTATAATGGTTACAAATAAAGCAATAGCATCACAAATTTCACAAATAAAGCATTTTTT
TCACTGCATTCTAGTTGTGGTTTGTCCAAACTCATCAATGTATCTTATCATGTCTGGCTCTAGCTATCCC
GCCCCTAACTCCGCCCATCCCGCCCCTAACTCCGCCCAGTTCCGCCCATTCTCCGCCCCATGGCTGACTA
ATTTTTTTTATTTATGCAGAGGCCGAGGCCGCCTCGGCCTCTGAGCTATTCCAGAAGTAGTGAGGAGGCT
TTTTTGGAGGCCTAGGGACGTACCCAATTCGCCCTATAGTGAGTCGTATTACGCGCGCTCACTGGCCGTC
GTTTTACAACGTCGTGACTGGGAAAACCCTGGCGTTACCCAACTTAATCGCCTTGCAGCACATCCCCCTT
TCGCCAGCTGGCGTAATAGCGAAGAGGCCCGCACCGATCGCCCTTCCCAACAGTTGCGCAGCCTGAATGG
CGAATGGG
[124 nt withheld, positions 7359-7482]
C
[91 nt withheld, positions 7484-7574]
A
[49 nt withheld, positions 7576-7624]
CCTTTGACGTTGGAGTCCACGTTCTTT
[37 nt withheld, positions 7652-7688]
ACCCTATCTCGGTCTATTCTTTTGATTTATAAGGGATTTTGCCGATTTCGGCCTATTGGTTAAAAAATGA
GCTGATTTAACAAAAATTTAACGCGAATTTTAACAAAATATTAACGCTTACAATTTAGGTGGCACTTTTC
GGGGAAATGTGCGCGGAACCCCTATTTGTTTATTTTTCTAAATACATTCAAATATGTATCCGCTCATGAG
ACAATAACCCTGATAAATGCTTCAATAATATTGAAAAAGGAAGAGTATGAGTATTCAACATTTCCGTGTC
GCCCTTATTCCCTTTTTTGCGGCATTTTGCCTTCCTGTTTTTGCTCACCCAGAAACGCTGGTGAAAGTAA
AAGATGCTGAAGATCAGTTGGGTGCACGAGTGGGTTACATCGAACTGGATCTCAACAGCGGTAAGATCCT
TGAGAGTTTTCGCCCCGAAGAACGTTTTCCAATGATGAGCACTTTTAAAGTTCTGCTATGTGGCGCGGTA
TTATCCCGTATTGACGCCGGGCAAGAGCAACTCGGTCGCCGCATACACTATTCTCAGAATGACTTGGTTG
AGTACTCACCAGTCACAGAAAAGCATCTTACGGATGGCATGACAGTAAGAGAATTATGCAGTGCTGCCAT
AACCATGAGTGATAACACTGCGGCCAACTTACTTCTGACAACGATCGGAGGACCGAAGGAGCTAACCGCT
TTTTTGCACAACATGGGGGATCATGTAACTCGCCTTGATCGTTGGGAACCGGAGCTGAATGAAGCCATAC
CAAACGACGAGCGTGACACCACGATGCCTGTAGCAATGGCAACAACGTTGCGCAAACTATTAACTGGCGA
ACTACTTACTCTAGCTTCCCGGCAACAATTAATAGACTGGATGGAGGCGGATAAAGTTGCAGGACCACTT
CTGCGCTCGGCCCTTCCGGCTGGCTGGTTTATTGCTGATAAATCTGGAGCCGGTGAGCGTGGGTCTCGCG
GTATCATTGCAGCACTGGGGCCAGATGGTAAGCCCTCCCGTATCGTAGTTATCTACACGACGGGGAGTCA
GGCAACTATGGATGAACGAAATAGACAGATCGCTGAGATAGGTGCCTCACTGATTAAGCATTGGTAACTG
TCAGACCAAGTTTACTCATATATACTTTAGATTGATTTAAAACTTCATTTTTAATTTAAAAGGATCTAGG
TGAAGATCCTTTTTGATAATCTCATGACCAAAATCCCTTAACGTGAGTTTTCGTTCCACTGAGCGTCAGA
CCCCGTAGAAAAGATCAAAGGATCTTCTTGAGATCCTTTTTTTCTGCGCGTAATCTGCTGCTTGCAAACA
AAAAAACCACCGCTACCAGCGGTGGTTTGTTTGCCGGATCAAGAGCTACCAACTCTTTTTCCGAAGGTAA
CTGGCTTCAGCAGAGCGCAGATACCAAATACTGTTCTTCTAGTGTAGCCGTAGTTAGGCCACCACTTCAA
GAACTCTGTAGCACCGCCTACATACCTCGCTCTGCTAATCCTGTTACCAGTGGCTGCTGCCAGTGGCGAT
AAGTCGTGTCTTACCGGGTTGGACTCAAGACGATAGTTACCGGATAAGGCGCAGCGGTCGGGCTGAACGG
GGGGTTCGTGCACACAGCCCAGCTTGGAGCGAACGACCTACACCGAACTGAGATACCTACAGCGTGAGCT
ATGAGAAAGCGCCACGCTTCCCGAAGGGAGAAAGGCGGACAGGTATCCGGTAAGCGGCAGGGTCGGAACA
GGAGAGCGCACGAGGGAGCTTCCAGGGGGAAACGCCTGGTATCTTTATAGTCCTGTCGGGTTTCGCCACC
TCTGACTTGAGCGTCGATTTTTGTGATGCTCGTCAGGGGGGCGGAGCCTATGGAAAAACGCCAGCAACGC
GGCCTTTTTACGGTTCCTGGCCTTTTGCTGGCCTTTTGCTCACATGTTCTTTCCTGCGTTATCCCCTGAT
TCTGTGGATAACCGTATTACCGCCTTTGAGTGAGCTGATACCGCTCGCCGCAGCCGAACGACCGAGCGCA
GCGAGTCAGTGAGCGAGGAAGCGGAAGAGCGCCCAATACGCAAACCGCCTCTCCCCGCGCGTTGGCCGAT
TCATTAATGCAGCTGGCACGACAGGTTTCCCGACTGGAAAGCGGGCAGTGAGCGCAACGCAATTAATGTG
AGTTAGCTCACTCATTAGGCACCCCAGGCTTTACACTTTATGCTTCCGGCTCGTATGTTGTGTGGAATTG
TGAGCGGATAACAATTTCACACAGGAAACAGCTATGACCATGATTACGCCAAGCGCGCAATTAACCCTCA
CTAAAGGGAACAAAAGCTGGAGCTGCAAGCTT
